>Addgene plasmid #174597 | pMP71-IFN-B | addgene full sequence | sequence record 343844 | Addgene NGS Result
AGTGAGGGGTTGTGGGCTCTTTTATTGAGCTCGGGGAGCAGAAGCGCGCGAACAGAAGCGAGAAGCGAAC
TGATTGGTTAGTTCAAATAAGGCACAGGGTCATTTCAGGTCCTTGGGGCACCCTGGAAACATCTGATGGT
TCTCTAGAAACTGCTGAGGGCGGGACCGCATCTGGGGACCATCTGTTCTTGGCCCTGAGCCGGGGCAGGA
ACTGCTTACCACAGATATCCTGTTTGGCCCATATTCTGCTGTTCCAACTGTTCTTGGCCCTGAGCCGGGG
CAGGAACTGCTTACCACAGATATCCTGTTTGGCCCATATTCTGCTGTCTCTCTGTTCCTAACCTTGATCT
GAACTTCTCTATTCTCAGTTATGTATTTTCCATGCCTTGCAAAATGGCGTTACTTAAGCTAGCTTGCCAA
ACCTACAGGTGGGGTCTTTCATTCCCCCCTTTTTCTGGAGACTAAATAAAATCTTTTATTCTATCTATGG
CTCGTGTTAAGCTTAGCGCTAGGCAGAATCCAGATGCTCAAGGCCCTTCATAATATCCCCCAGTTTAGTA
GTTGGACTTAGGGAACAAAGGAACCTTTAATAGAAATGGGACAGCAAGAAAGCGAGCAGGCCTAAGCTTG
GATCCGAATTATTCTTGGCATGCCAAGTTGACGATTTGCATGCCAGGAGACAAAGTTCACGGTGGAATCC
ATGGTTCGCAATTCTGCACAGGTGACGACCAAGCAACACGGACCGGACGCCGAGGCGAAACAGGCGGGGA
GGCGGCCCAAAGGGAGATCCGACTCGTCGGAGGCCGAAAGCGAAGACGCGGGAGAGGCCGCAGAACCGGC
AGAAGGCCTCGGGAAGGGAGGTCCGCTGGATTGAGAGCCGAAGGGACGTAGCAGAAGGACGTCCCGCGCA
GGATCCAGTTGGCAACACAGGCGAGCAGCCATGGAAAGGACGTCAGCTTCCCCGACAACACCACGGAATT
ATCAGTGCCCAGCAACCTAGCCCCTGTCCAGCAGCGGGCAAGGCAGGCGGCGATGAGTTCTGCCGTGGCG
ATCGGGAGGGGGAAAGCGAAAGTCCCAGAAAGGAGTTGACAGGTGGTGGCAATGCCCCAGCCAGTGGGGG
TTGCGTCAGCAAACACAGAGCACACCACGCCACGTTGACGGACAACGGGCCACAACTCCTCATAAAGAGA
CAGCAACCAGGATTTATACAAGGAGGAGAAAACGAAAGCCGTACGGGAAGCAATAGCATGATACAGAGGC
ATTAAAGCAGCATATCCACACAGCGTAAAAGGAGCAACATAGTTAAGAATATCAGTCAATCTTTCACAAA
TTTTGTAATCCAGAGGTTGATTAACAGGAACAGAGCGTAAATAACGGGAAAGTTTCTTAACATGTTTGTC
TTGTGGCAATACACCTGAACTAGTAATTACATATCCCATAAAATGTAAATGATTGCCCCACCATTTTGTT
TTATTAACATTTAAATGTATACCCAAATCAAGAAAAACAGAACAAATATGGGAATAAATGGCGGTAAGAT
GCTCGAATTCTCAGTTCTGGAAGTTCCGGGTCAGCCGTCTGATGATCAGGAAGTTTCTGAAGATCTCGGC
CCGCACGACCATCCAGGCGTAGCTGTTGTACTTCATCAGCTTCAGGTATCTCTGCACCCGCCAGTAGTAA
GACTTCAGGTGCAGGGCTGTGCTGCTCATCTCCCAGGTCAGGCGTTCCTCTTGCTTCTCTTCCAGCACGG
TTTTCAGAAACACGGTCTGCTGGTGCAGCTCGTCCAGCAGCCGCACAACGATTGTCTCGTTCCAGCCGGT
GCTGCTGAAGTTGTTCCGAAACACCAGGAACACGTTCTGCAGCATCTCTTGGATGGCGAAGGCGGTGTAG
GACTTCTGCATCTTCTCGGTCATTTCCATGGGGATCTTGAAGTCGGCTCTGTAGGTCAGGTTGATCTTGC
CGTTCAGCTGTTCCAGCAGCTCTTGGCACTTTCTGATGTTGGTCCTCTCTTGCAGCTGGAGCTGCTTGTA
GTTGATGGCCTCGCCAGATCCGAGGATGATAGACTCGCCCAGCAGCAGCAGGTTCAGGCTCAGGAATCTG
GTCAGAGGGCTAGCCATGGCGGCCGCCTGTAAGTGAGCTTGGAGAGAGGGACTATTACTTAACTTTGTCG
AGCTAATTTTCAGACAAATACAGAAACACAGTCAGACAGAGACAACACAGAACGATGCTGCAGCAGACAA
GACGCGCGGCGCGGTTTCGGCGTAAAACCGAAAGCAAAAATTCAGACGGGGGCGGGAAGTGTCTCTGTCT
CTCGTCCCCCAACAAAGCCACGTACCCCTCGGACAGTGGCGGAGCTCCAAAAAGTCCGACTCGGGTAGGT
TAACTGATACAGAATGGGCCACAAAACGGGCCCCCGAGGCCGCTGGGACGTCTCCCAGGGGCTGCGGCCG
GGAATACGAACTCGTCAGTTCTTCCGCGGGACCGCCAGATACAGATCTAGTTAGCCAACTAGTACAGACG
CAGGCGCAAACATTAGATGCCGGCACAAACACGCACAAAGACAGAGACAGACACGAAACGACCGCTGGCC
AGCTTACCTCCCGGCGGGGGGGTCGGTGGTCCCTGGGCAGGGGTCTCCAAATCTCGGTGGAACCTCCAAA
TGAAAGACCCCCGAGGTGGGCAGTCAATCAATCTGAGGAGACCCTCCCAAGGATCAGCGAGTCCACGATT
CGGATGCAAACAGCAAGAGGCTTTATTGGGAATACGGGTACCCGGGCGACGCAGTCTATCGGAGGACTGG
CGCGCCGAGTGAGGGGTTGTGGGCTCTTTTATTGAGCTCGGGGAGCAGAAGCGCGCGAACAGAAGCGAGA
AGCGAACTGATTGGTTAGTTCAAATAAGGCACAGGGTCATTTCAGGTCCTTGGGGCACCCTGGAAACATC
TGATGGTTCTCTAGAAACTGCTGAGGGCGGGACCGCATCTGGGGACCATCTGTTCTTGGCCCTGAGCCGG
GGCAGGAACTGCTTACCACAGATATCCTGTTTGGCCCATATTCTGCTGTTCCAACTGTTCTTGGCCCTGA
GCCGGGGCAGGAACTGCTTACCACAGATATCCTGTTTGGCCCATATTCTGCTGTCTCTCTGTTCCTAACC
TTGATCTGAACTTCTCTATTCTCAGTTATGTATTTTCCATGCCTTGCAAAATGGCGTTACTTAAGCTAGA
GTACTAATTCACTGGCCGTCGTTTTACAACGTCGTGACTGGGAAAACCCTGGCGTTACCCAACTTAATCG
CCTTGCAGCACATCCCCCTTTCGCCAGCTGGCGTAATAGCGAAGAGGCCCGCACCGATCGCCCTTCCCAA
CAGTTGCGCAGCCTGAATGGCGAATGGCGCCTGATGCGGTATTTTCTCCTTACGCATCTGTGCGGTATTT
CACACCGCATATGGTGCACTCTCAGTACAATCTGCTCTGATGCCGCATAGTTAAGCCAGCCCCGACACCC
GCCAACACCCGCTGACGCGCCCTGACGGGCTTGTCTGCTCCCGGCATCCGCTTACAGACAAGCTGTGACC
GTCTCCGGGAGCTGCATGTGTCAGAGGTTTTCACCGTCATCACCGAAACGCGCGAGACGAAAGGGCCTCG
TGATACGCCTATTTTTATAGGTTAATGTCATGATAATAATGGTTTCTTAGACGTCAGGTGGCACTTTTCG
GGGAAATGTGCGCGGAACCCCTATTTGTTTATTTTTCTAAATACATTCAAATATGTATCCGCTCATGAGA
CAATAACCCTGATAAATGCTTCAATAATATTGAAAAAGGAAGAGTATGAGTATTCAACATTTCCGTGTCG
CCCTTATTCCCTTTTTTGCGGCATTTTGCCTTCCTGTTTTTGCTCACCCAGAAACGCTGGTGAAAGTAAA
AGATGCTGAAGATCAGTTGGGTGCACGAGTGGGTTACATCGAACTGGATCTCAACAGCGGTAAGATCCTT
GAGAGTTTTCGCCCCGAAGAACGTTTTCCAATGATGAGCACTTTTAAAGTTCTGCTATGTGGCGCGGTAT
TATCCCGTATTGACGCCGGGCAAGAGCAACTCGGTCGCCGCATACACTATTCTCAGAATGACTTGGTTGA
GTACTCACCAGTCACAGAAAAGCATCTTACGGATGGCATGACAGTAAGAGAATTATGCAGTGCTGCCATA
ACCATGAGTGATAACACTGCGGCCAACTTACTTCTGACAACGATCGGAGGACCGAAGGAGCTAACCGCTT
TTTTGCACAACATGGGGGATCATGTAACTCGCCTTGATCGTTGGGAACCGGAGCTGAATGAAGCCATACC
AAACGACGAGCGTGACACCACGATGCCTGTAGCAATGGCAACAACGTTGCGCAAACTATTAACTGGCGAA
CTACTTACTCTAGCTTCCCGGCAACAATTAATAGACTGGATGGAGGCGGATAAAGTTGCAGGACCACTTC
TGCGCTCGGCCCTTCCGGCTGGCTGGTTTATTGCTGATAAATCTGGAGCCGGTGAGCGTGGGTCTCGCGG
TATCATTGCAGCACTGGGGCCAGATGGTAAGCCCTCCCGTATCGTAGTTATCTACACGACGGGGAGTCAG
GCAACTATGGATGAACGAAATAGACAGATCGCTGAGATAGGTGCCTCACTGATTAAGCATTGGTAACTGT
CAGACCAAGTTTACTCATATATACTTTAGATTGATTTAAAACTTCATTTTTAATTTAAAAGGATCTAGGT
GAAGATCCTTTTTGATAATCTCATGACCAAAATCCCTTAACGTGAGTTTTCGTTCCACTGAGCGTCAGAC
CCCGTAGAAAAGATCAAAGGATCTTCTTGAGATCCTTTTTTTCTGCGCGTAATCTGCTGCTTGCAAACAA
AAAAACCACCGCTACCAGCGGTGGTTTGTTTGCCGGATCAAGAGCTACCAACTCTTTTTCCGAAGGTAAC
TGGCTTCAGCAGAGCGCAGATACCAAATACTGTTCTTCTAGTGTAGCCGTAGTTAGGCCACCACTTCAAG
AACTCTGTAGCACCGCCTACATACCTCGCTCTGCTAATCCTGTTACCAGTGGCTGCTGCCAGTGGCGATA
AGTCGTGTCTTACCGGGTTGGACTCAAGACGATAGTTACCGGATAAGGCGCAGCGGTCGGGCTGAACGGG
GGGTTCGTGCACACAGCCCAGCTTGGAGCGAACGACCTACACCGAACTGAGATACCTACAGCGTGAGCTA
TGAGAAAGCGCCACGCTTCCCGAAGGGAGAAAGGCGGACAGGTATCCGGTAAGCGGCAGGGTCGGAACAG
GAGAGCGCACGAGGGAGCTTCCAGGGGGAAACGCCTGGTATCTTTATAGTCCTGTCGGGTTTCGCCACCT
CTGACTTGAGCGTCGATTTTTGTGATGCTCGTCAGGGGGGCGGAGCCTATGGAAAAACGCCAGCAACGCG
GCCTTTTTACGGTTCCTGGCCTTTTGCTGGCCTTTTGCTCACATGTTCTTTCCTGCGTTATCCCCTGATT
CTGTGGATAACCGTATTACCGCCTTTGAGTGAGCTGATACCGCTCGCCGCAGCCGAACGACCGAGCGCAG
CGAGTCAGTGAGCGAGGGAGCGGAAGAGCGCCCAATACGCAAACCGCCTCTCCCCGCGCGTTGGCCGATT
CATTAATGCAGCTGGCACGACAGGTTTCCCGACTGGAAAGCGGGCAGTGAGCGCAACGCAATTAATGTGA
GTTAGCTCACTCATTAGGCACCCCAGGCTTTACACTTTATGCTTCCGGCTCGTATGTTGTGTGGAATTGT
GAGCGGATAACAATTTCACACAGGAAACAGCTATGACCATGATTACGCCAAGCTGCTCGAGAATGAAAGA
CCCCCGAGGTGGGCAGTCAATCACTCAGAGGAGACCCTCCCAAGGAACAGCGAGACCACGAGTCGGATGC
AACTGCAAGAGGGTTTATTGAGAACACGGGTACCCGGGCGACGCAGTCTATCGGAGGACTGGCGCGCCG
Features (pLannotate 1.2.2; 22 found; start..end, strand, type, name):
    510..617     -  polyA_signal   β-globin poly(A) (fragment): human β-globin polyadenylation signal
    646..942     -  CDS            X (fragment): X_WHV1 - Experimental evidence at protein level: Swiss-Prot protein existence level 1. Multifunctional protein that plays a role in silencing host antiviral defenses and promoting viral transcription. Does not seem to be essential for HBV infection. May be directly involved in development of cirrhosis and liver cancer (hepatocellular carcinoma). Most of cytosolic activities involve modulation of cytosolic calcium. The effect on apoptosis is controversial depending on the cell types in which the studies have been conducted. May induce apoptosis by localizing in mitochondria and causing loss of
    949..1352    -  misc_feature   WPRE: woodchuck hepatitis virus posttranscriptional regulatory element
   1484..1543    -  CDS            S (fragment): HBSAG_WHV6 - Experimental evidence at transcript level: Swiss-Prot protein existence level 2. The middle envelope protein plays an important role in the budding of the virion. It is involved in the induction of budding in a nucleocapsid independent way. In this process the majority of envelope proteins bud to form subviral lipoprotein particles of 22 nm of diameter that do not contain a nucleocapsid (By similarity). From Woodchuck hepatitis B virus (isolate w64/pWS23) (WHV).
   1554..2039    -  CDS            Ifnb1 (fragment): IFNB_MOUSE - Also known as Ifb, Ifnb. Experimental evidence at protein level: Swiss-Prot protein existence level 1. Has antiviral, antibacterial and anticancer activities. From Mus musculus (Mouse).
   2037..2117    -  CDS            Cd8a (fragment): CD8A_MOUSE - Also known as Lyt-2, Lyt2. Experimental evidence at protein level: Swiss-Prot protein existence level 1. Integral membrane glycoprotein that plays an essential role in the immune response and serves multiple functions in responses against both external and internal offenses. In T-cells, functions primarily as a coreceptor for MHC class I molecule:peptide complex. The antigens presented by class I peptides are derived from cytosolic proteins while class II derived from extracellular proteins. Interacts simultaneously with the T-cell receptor (TCR) and the MHC class I proteins prese
   2125..2150    -  misc_feature   pol region (fragment): Moloney murine leukemia virus (MMLV) pol region containing the splice acceptor site
   2176..2379    -  CDS            GGAG_MLVAV (fragment): Experimental evidence at protein level: Swiss-Prot protein existence level 1. Plays a role in viral particle release. Presumably acts by facilitating the fission of the virion bud at the cell surface (PubMed:17267509, PubMed:22828015). May prevent the antiviral activity of murine APOBEC3 (PubMed:25505062, PubMed:23671100, PubMed:20702647). From AKV murine leukemia virus (AKR (endogenous) murine leukemia virus).
   2417..2518    -  ncRNA          Gammaretro CES: Accession: RF00374 - Gammaretrovirus core encapsidation signal
   2682..3128    -  LTR            LTR: long terminal repeat from Moloney murine leukemia virus
   3138..3219    -  LTR            3' LTR (ΔU3) (fragment): self-inactivating 3' long terminal repeat (LTR) from Moloney murine leukemia virus
   3227..3384    +  CDS            lacZα (fragment): LacZα fragment of β-galactosidase; lacZ fragment
   3390..3489    -  misc_feature   bom (fragment): basis of mobility region from pBR322
   3591..3626    -  CDS            rop (fragment): Rop protein, which maintains plasmids at low copy number; rop
   3721..3825    +  promoter       AmpR promoter: bla
   3826..4686    +  CDS            AmpR: β-lactamase; bla; confers resistance to ampicillin, carbenicillin, and related antibiotics
   4857..5445    +  rep_origin     ori: high-copy-number ColE1/pMB1/pBR322/pUC origin of replication
   5628..5720    +  CDS            lacI (fragment): lac repressor; lacI; The lac repressor binds to the lac operator to inhibit transcription in E. coli. This inhibition can be relieved by adding lactose or isopropyl-β-D-thiogalactopyranoside (IPTG).
   5733..5754    +  protein_bind   CAP binding site: CAP binding activates transcription in the presence of cAMP. E. coli catabolite activator protein
   5769..5799    +  promoter       lac promoter: promoter for the E. coli lac operon
   5807..5823    +  protein_bind   lac operator: The lac repressor binds to the lac operator to inhibit transcription in E. coli. This inhibition can be relieved by adding lactose or isopropyl-β-D-thiogalactopyranoside (IPTG). lac repressor encoded by lacI
   5872..443     -  LTR            LTR (across the origin): long terminal repeat from Moloney murine leukemia virus
