[The description below was written by a language model from this plasmid's Addgene catalogue record and pLannotate feature annotations shown in this document.]
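Description:
pMP71-IFN-B is a gammaretroviral expression plasmid built on the MP71 backbone, catalogued as a mammalian expression vector and designed to express a secreted form of murine interferon beta. It is maintained in E. coli through a high-copy ColE1/pUC-type origin and selected with ampicillin via the β-lactamase gene and its native promoter. Remnants of cloning-vector sequence (lac promoter/operator, CAP site, and fragments of lacZα, lacI, rop and bom) are backbone leftovers with no role in the payload.

The retroviral cassette lies on the minus strand of the 6,019-nt sequence and is flanked by two murine leukemia virus-type long terminal repeats. The upstream LTR is expected to drive transcription, as no separate internal promoter is annotated. It is followed by a leader region containing the gammaretrovirus core encapsidation signal, a short gag-related fragment and a small pol fragment carrying the splice acceptor. Together these allow the transcript to be packaged into virions and spliced for efficient expression. The coding region joins a short N-terminal fragment of mouse CD8α, whose position and length suggest it serves as a signal peptide, directly to most of the mouse Ifnb1 sequence, in line with the "secreted IFN-beta" insert name. Downstream is a WPRE, which enhances transcript stability and expression. The woodchuck hepatitis virus X and S hits nearby are probably annotations of the extended WPRE region rather than intended genes. A β-globin poly(A) fragment is also detected before the downstream LTR.

The plasmid encodes no viral structural genes, so packaging functions must be supplied in trans. The associated publication concerns genetically modified T cells that deliver antigens and adjuvants to lymphoid tissues as a cancer vaccine, suggesting the vector was used to make T cells secrete IFN-β.
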