Addgene plasmid #174597: pMP71-IFN-B
Purpose: Expresses secreted murine interferon beta
Depositing lab: Stanley Riddell. Depositing organization: Fred Hutchinson Cancer Center. Publication: A therapeutic cancer vaccine delivers antigens and adjuvants to lymphoid tissues using genetically modified T cells. Veatch JR, Singhi N, Srivastava S, Szeto JL, Jesernig B, Stull SM, Fitzgibbon M, Sarvothama M, Yechan-Gunja S, James SE, Riddell SR. J Clin Invest. 2021 Aug 16;131(16):e144195. doi: 10.1172/JCI144195. PubMed 34396986.
Backbone
  Vector backbone: mp71
  Vector type: Mammalian Expression
Growth in bacteria
  Bacterial resistance: Ampicillin, 100 μg/mL
  Growth temperature: 37°C
  Growth strain: DH5alpha
  Copy number: Unknown
Gene/Insert
  Gene/Insert name: secreted IFN-beta
Terms and licenses: Academic/Nonprofit Terms; Industry Terms: Not Available to Industry
How to cite: pMP71-IFN-B was a gift from Stanley Riddell (Addgene plasmid # 174597 ; http://n2t.net/addgene:174597 ; RRID:Addgene_174597)
